>Addgene plasmid #117224 | U6d | depositor full sequence | sequence record 221363 | U6d sequence 12423 bps
TATCCACAGAATCAGGGGATAACGCAGGAAAGAACATGTGAGCAAAAGGCCAGCAAAAGGCCAGGAACCG
TAAAAAGGCCGCGTTGCTGGCGTTTTTCCATAGGCTCCGCCCCCCTGACGAGCATCACAAAAATCGACGC
TCAAGTCAGAGGTGGCGAAACCCGACAGGACTATAAAGATACCAGGCGTTTCCCCCTGGAAGCTCCCTCG
TGCGCTCTCCTGTTCCGACCCTGCCGCTTACCGGATACCTGTCCGCCTTTCTCCCTTCGGGAAGCGTGGC
GCTTTCTCAATGCTCACGCTGTAGGTATCTCAGTTCGGTGTAGGTCGTTCGCTCCAAGCTGGGCTGTGTG
CACGAACCCCCCGTTCAGCCCGACCGCTGCGCCTTATCCGGTAACTATCGTCTTGAGTCCAACCCGGTAA
GACACGACTTATCGCCACTGGCAGCAGCCACTGGTAACAGGATTAGCAGAGCGAGGTATGTAGGCGGTGC
TACAGAGTTCTTGAAGTGGTGGCCTAACTACGGCTACACTAGAAGGACAGTATTTGGTATCTGCGCTCTG
CTGAAGCCAGTTACCTTCGGAAAAAGAGTTGGTAGCTCTTGATCCGGCAAACAAACCACCGCTGGTAGCG
GTGGTTTTTTTGTTTGCAAGCAGCAGATTACGCGCAGAAAAAAAGGATCTCAAGAAGATCCTTTGATCTT
TTCTACGGGGTCTGACGCTCAGTGGAACGAAAACTCACGTTAAGGGATTTTGGTCATGAGATTATCAAAA
AGGATCTTCACCTAGATCCTTTTAAATTAAAAATGAAGTTTTAAATCAATCTAAAGTATATATGAGTAAA
CTTGGTCTGACAGTTACCAATGCTTAATCAGTGAGGCACCTATCTCAGCGATCTGTCTATTTCGTTCATC
CATAGTTGCCTGACTCCCCGTCGTGTAGATAACTACGATACGGGAGGGCTTACCATCTGGCCCCAGTGCT
GCAATGATACCGCGAGACCCACGCTCACCGGCTCCAGATTTATCAGCAATAAACCAGCCAGCCGGAAGGG
CCGAGCGCAGAAGTGGTCCTGCAACTTTATCCGCCTCCATCCAGTCTATTAATTGTTGCCGGGAAGCTAG
AGTAAGTAGTTCGCCAGTTAATAGTTTGCGCAACGTTGTTGCCATTGCTACAGGCATCGTGGTGTCACGC
TCGTCGTTTGGTATGGCTTCATTCAGCTCCGGTTCCCAACGATCAAGGCGAGTTACATGATCCCCCATGT
TGTGCAAAAAAGCGGTTAGCTCCTTCGGTCCTCCGATCGTTGTCAGAAGTAAGTTGGCCGCAGTGTTATC
ACTCATGGTTATGGCAGCACTGCATAATTCTCTTACTGTCATGCCATCCGTAAGATGCTTTTCTGTGACT
GGTGAGTACTCAACCAAGTCATTCTGAGAATAGTGTATGCGGCGACCGAGTTGCTCTTGCCCGGCGTCAA
TACGGGATAATACCGCGCCACATAGCAGAACTTTAAAAGTGCTCATCATTGGAAAACGTTCTTCGGGGCG
AAAACTCTCAAGGATCTTACCGCTGTTGAGATCCAGTTCGATGTAACCCACTCGTGCACCCAACTGATCT
TCAGCATCTTTTACTTTCACCAGCGTTTCTGGGTGAGCAAAAACAGGAAGGCAAAATGCCGCAAAAAAGG
GAATAAGGGCGACACGGAAATGTTGAATACTCATACTCTTCCTTTTTCAATATTATTGAAGCATTTATCA
GGGTTATTGTCTCATGAGCGGATACATATTTGAATGTATTTAGAAAAATAAACAAATAGGGGTTCCGCGC
ACATTTCCCCGAAAAGTGCCACCTGACGTCTAAGAAACCATTATTATCATGACATTAACCTATAAAAATA
GGCGTATCACGAGGCCCTTTCGTCTCGCGCGTTTCGGTGATGACGGTGAAAACCTCTGACACATGCAGCT
CCCGGAGACGGTCACAGCTTGTCTGTAAGCGGATGCCGGGAGCAGACAAGCCCGTCAGGGCGCGTCAGCG
GGTGTTGGCGGGTGTCGGGGCTGGCTTAACTATGCGGCATCAGAGCAGATTGTACTGAGAGTGCACCATA
TGCGGTGTGAAATACCGCACAGATGCGTAAGGAGAAAATACCGCATCAGGCGCCATTCGCCATTCAGGCT
GCGCAACTGTTGGGAAGGGCGATCGGTGCGGGCCTCTTCGCTATTACGCCAGCTGGCGAAAGGGGGATGT
GCTGCAAGGCGATTAAGTTGGGTAACGCCAGGGTTTTCCCAGTCACGACGTTGTAAAACGACGGCCAGTG
CCAAGCTTTGTTTAAAATATAACAAAATTGTGATCCCACAAAATGAAGTGGGGCAAAATCAAATAATTAA
CTAGTGTCCGTAAACTTGTTGGTCTTCAACTTTTTGAGGAACACGTTGGACGGCAAATCGTGACTATAAC
ACAAGTTGATTTAATAATTTTAGCCAACACGTCGGGCTGCGTGTTTTTTGCGCTCTGTGTACACGTTGAT
TAACTGGTCGATTAAATAATTTAATTTTTGGTTCTTCTTTAAATCTGTGATGAAATTTTTTAAAATAACT
TTAAATTCTTCATTGGTAAAAAATGCCACGTTTTGCAACTTGTGAGGGTCTAATATGAGGTCAAACTCAG
TAGGAGTTTTATCCAAAAAAGAAAACATGATTACGTCTGTACACGAACGCGTATTAACGCAGAGTGCAAA
GTATAAGAGGGTTAAAAAATATATTTTACGCACCATATACGCATCGGGTTGATATCGTTAATATGGATCA
ATTTGAACAGTTGATTAACGTGTCTCTGCTCAAGTCTTTGATCAAAACGCAAATCGACGAAAATGTGTCG
GACAATATCAAGTCGATGAGCGAAAAACTAAAAAGGCTAGAATACGACAATCTCACAGACAGCGTTGAGA
TATACGGTATTCACGACAGCAGGCTGAATAATAAAAAAATTAGAAACTATTATTTAACCCTAGAAAGATA
ATCATATTGTGACGTACGTTAAAGATAATCATGCGTAAAATTGACGCATGTGTTTTATCGGTCTGTATAT
CGAGGTTTATTTATTAATTTGAATAGATATTAAGTTTTATTATATTTACACTTACATACTAATAATAAAT
TCAACAAACAATTTATTTATGTTTATTTATTTATTAAAAAAAAACAAAAACTCAAAATTTCTTCTATAAA
GTAACAAAACTTTTAAACATTCTCTCTTTTACAAAAATAAACTTATTTTGTACTTTAAAAACAGTCATGT
TGTATTATAAAATAAGTAATTAGCTTAACTTATACATAATAGAAACAAATTATACTTATTAGTCAGTCAG
AAACAACTTTGGCACATATCAATATTATGCTCTCGACAAATAACTTTTTTGCATTTTTTGCACGATGCAT
TTGCCTTTCGCCTTATTTTAGAGGGGCAGTAAGTACAGTAAGTACGTTTTTTCATTACTGGCTCTTCAGT
ACTGTCATCTGATGTACCAGGCACTTCATTTGGCAAAATATTAGAGATATTATCGCGCAAATATCTCTTC
AAAGTAGGAGCTTCTAAACGCTTACGCATAAACGATGACGTCAGGCTCATGTAAAGGTTTCTCATAAATT
TTTTGCGACTTTGAACCTTTTCTCCCTTGCTACTGACATTATGGCTGTATATAATAAAAGAATTTATGCA
GGCAATGTTTATCATTCCGTACAATAATGCCATAGGCCACCTATTCGTCTTCCTACTGCAGGTCATCACA
GAACACATTTGGTCTAGCGTGTCCACTCCGCCTTTAGTTTGATTATAATACATAACCATTTGCGGTTTAC
CGGTACTTTCGTTGATAGAAGCATCCTCATCACAAGATGATAATAAGTATACCATCTTAGCTGGCTTCGG
TTTATATGAGACGAGAGTAAGGGGTCCGTCAAAACAAAACATCGATGTTCCCACTGGCCTGGAGCGACTG
TTTTTCAGTACTTCCGGTATCTCGCGTTTGTTTGATCGCACGGTTCCCACAATGGTTAATTCGAGCTCGC
CCGGGGTCCTAGGCCTCACGCCACTCGTAGAATGAACCCGATTGAATCATTTTTAAACCGAAAAAAAAAT
CCTGCCGGTGTTCTCTGAGTTTTCTGAGGATTCTGATCGGGATCCCAGAGGAACCTGGGAATTGCTATTG
GATTCCTAACAGACTCTTGAGAATTACCATCAGAGTTTCGTACATTTTTAACAAGATTTTTTGTGGAATC
ATCACCAAACCATGAAAATTTCTAGCAGGCTTTTGGGGTTCCTCAGTGGGATCATGAAACTCCGTTACAT
CGTTTTTGCTATGAGATTACAGAAAAAATAACTTAAGTAAACAGTTTTTCTGTAAAAGATATTTCACTCA
CTTAGCTTTTGAACGCAGTGGAATTTTAGACCATTGTTTGCTTGACTTTTTTTTTAATCATAATTTAAAT
GTTAGAGTGTTAGAAACCGTGTTCTTATAAACAATATTCTCCTTTTCTTCTTCCCTGTCTTGCGAAACAA
ACGATAGAGAGAAACTTATCAGTGTACCTGGCGTCTAAGCTGCGAATCAAGGAACTACGATTTTCCAGCC
ACTTCCTATGTAAATCAATCGAAGTATCGTTTAGTACATTACATTTAATACATTTCTTCTTCATCTATGC
ATCTTTGACTTTTCCAAAATGAATATCCTATTTCATTATACATTTTTTCTTTTACTTCCAGCGCTACAGC
ACCAGCAGTTATCAGGATGTAGATGAAGGTATCAACAGTTCGTTCGGCAGCAATGACAAATCCACGCTGA
TTCAGGTTTGGAAACCCAAAAGTTATGGCGCCGTCAAGGGACAAATTCCACAGCACGAACGACTCACATA
CACATGGAAGGAGATCGATGTGTTTGGAGAGACGCCAGGTGATACCAAAAAGGAACCCCTGTGCAGTAGA
TTGTGCTGTTGTTTCTCCCGCCAGAAGAAAGACTTCAATCCCCGCAAACACCTACTGAAGAATGTGACCG
GGATGGCTAAGAGTGGAGAGTTACTGGCTGTGATGGGTAGTTCTGGCGCCGGTAAAACAACCTTGCTGAA
CGCTTTGCTAGCTCATTCATCTTAGTTATATACTCAATGGAAACGGTAAAAGTTCTAGCGATGGGCGAAA
ATATTTTTTCCTATCCATAAAGAGAGCTTTAAGTTAGTCCTCTTTGACCTTTTTATTATAATATTTGATT
TGACCTCGTTGGCTTTCAATGACATTCTTTGAGAGAACAATGAGTATCTTAAACGCTCAAATAAATATTA
CCTATCGCATCTCTTCATAGTAAAATAAATGTTCCAAACAGATCCGTGTTTGCGATTGCATATTTCAAGG
CGTAATGTATTTTTCGGAGGATGGATGCTGACAATGAAACCGTATCCGTTATCACCATGGAGAGGTGTTG
AAGAACGAACAATTAAGAAGAAAGTTTTTTGTTTTCGGCATTTGATAGGATCTTACCACTCGAAGCCAAT
CCAGCGAGACAAATAGCTTGAAGTTATTTAGCGCATCGTTAAATTTTTAACGACTCTAATTGGAGCTGCC
AGACAAATTTGATTTGTCCGTGCGGTATGCATATGTACCTACTTACGTCTGTCGTTTTGTCTCCGTTTAC
CGGGAGGGAAAGTCTGGAAACATGGAAACTCTATAGTTGCCAGGTAGACCATCTGCCTCCGTCGGCTGGC
TGGATTCCAATTTGAATATTGGCTAATTGGAAGAGATGGAAGTTTTTGAATGGATGATTGAATAATTGAA
GCGACTCCGGGTACCTGTTTGTAAGCTCTGCAACAGTGCCATAGATTCGTGTCAGTCCATCACTAGAATC
AAATCAACTTGTACTTGATATATAAATGGCTTGGGTTAATGGTGCGATCTTGACCCCCGGGTCTTAGAGC
TATGCTGGAAACAGCATAGCAAGTTAAGATAAGGCTAGTCCGTTATCAACTTGAAAAAGTGGCACCGAGT
CGGTGCTTTTTTTACAAATCTATTATGCATGAGGTACTATGTTGGCAGAGTAATGAATGCCTAAAAAAAT
ATATGAACATTAATATGGCCTTAAAAAGAACTGTCTATATCTTCAAAATACTGCAACCATCAAACCCAAA
CATAGAATGAACCTATTTAAGTAAAGTAGCTATCATTTGAAACCTACGAAATCAATGAATTTGTTGAATT
ATTATTTGACCTATAAGATTCTGTACGGAAAATTCTTAAATATGTTTAAACATCTTATTTTAAATTATAA
TGTGTTCATGTCTTCTTCTCTCTTTTCAGGTACTTACAACAGCGTTATGAAATCCTGTTCTGATACGGTA
TGTTTTGGTTTGTTCGTTCTAAAGTGACAGTTTTCTTTTAAATGCTTTCATGAACTAATTTAAAGCGATG
GAGCTTAGAAAACAATTTCCGAATCTATAAAGCATTTTGTTTGCAGAAGTTGACACAAGTAGAATCTGTG
TTTTGACTGTATAAAAGTTTTCCCCTCGTTTTTCCTTATTATTATTTCCTCCATTTCCTTGGCCGTCACA
CTGCATTTCCGGTGCGGCAAAGTCGGGCGACGACGACCACCACAGGTGTTCTTAATTAATTCGAGCTCGC
CCGGGGATCTAATTCAATTAGAGACTAATTCAATTAGAGCTAATTCAATTAGGATCCAAGCTTATCGATT
TCGAACCCTCGACCGCCGGAGTATAAATAGAGGCGCTTCGTCTACGGAGCGACAATTCAATTCAAACAAG
CAAAGTGAACACGTCGCTAAGCGAAAGCTAAGCAAATAAACAAGCGCAGCTGAACAAGCTAAACAATCGG
GGTACCGCTAGAGTCGACGGTACGATCCACCGGTCGCCACCATGGTGAGCAAGGGCGAGGAGGTCATCAA
AGAGTTCATGCGCTTCAAGGTGCGCATGGAGGGCTCCATGAACGGCCACGAGTTCGAGATCGAGGGCGAG
GGCGAGGGCCGCCCCTACGAGGGCACCCAGACCGCCAAGCTGAAGGTGACCAAGGGCGGCCCCCTGCCCT
TCGCCTGGGACATCCTGTCCCCCCAGTTCATGTACGGCTCCAAGGCGTACGTGAAGCACCCCGCCGACAT
CCCCGATTACAAGAAGCTGTCCTTCCCCGAGGGCTTCAAGTGGGAGCGCGTGATGAACTTCGAGGACGGC
GGTCTGGTGACCGTGACCCAGGACTCCTCCCTGCAGGACGGCACGCTGATCTACAAGGTGAAGATGCGCG
GCACCAACTTCCCCCCCGACGGCCCCGTAATGCAGAAGAAGACCATGGGCTGGGAGGCCTCCACCGAGCG
CCTGTACCCCCGCGACGGCGTGCTGAAGGGCGAGATCCACCAGGCCCTGAAGCTGAAGGACGGCGGCCAC
TACCTGGTGGAGTTCAAGACCATCTACATGGCCAAGAAGCCCGTGCAACTGCCCGGCTACTACTACGTGG
ACACCAAGCTGGACATCACCTCCCACAACGAGGACTACACCATCGTGGAACAGTACGAGCGCTCCGAGGG
CCGCCACCACCTGTTCCTGGGGCATGGCACCGGCAGCACCGGCAGCGGCAGCTCCGGCACCGCCTCCTCC
GAGGACAACAACATGGCCGTTATCAAGGAATTTATGCGCTTCAAAGTTAGGATGGAGGGATCCATGAACG
GACATGAGTTCGAGATCGAGGGAGAGGGCGAGGGACGCCCGTATGAAGGCACACAAACAGCCAAACTCAA
GGTCACCAAGGGCGGACCACTGCCCTTCGCCTGGGATATCCTGAGTCCCCAGTTTATGTACGGCAGCAAG
GCCTACGTTAAGCACCCCGCTGACATACCGGACTACAAAAAGCTGTCCTTTCCGGAAGGCTTCAAGTGGG
AGCGCGTGATGAATTTCGAAGACGGAGGACTGGTCACTGTGACCCAAGATAGCAGTTTGCAGGACGGTAC
ACTGATCTATAAGGTTAAAATGCGCGGCACTAACTTTCCGCCAGATGGCCCAGTGATGCAGAAGAAGACC
ATGGGTTGGGAGGCATCCACCGAACGTCTGTACCCTCGAGACGGAGTGCTCAAGGGCGAGATCCATCAGG
CCCTCAAACTGAAAGATGGTGGTCACTACCTGGTCGAATTTAAGACCATTTACATGGCCAAGAAGCCGGT
TCAGCTGCCCGGATATTATTATGTGGATACGAAACTGGATATAACTTCGCATAACGAAGACTACACCATT
GTCGAGCAGTATGAGCGCAGCGAAGGCCGACATCACCTGTTCCTCTACGGCATGGACGAGCTGTACAAGT
AGGCGGCCGCGACTCTAGATCATAATCAGCCATACCACATTTGTAGAGGTTTTACTTGCTTTAAAAAACC
TCCCACACCTCCCCCTGAACCTGAAACATAAAATGAATGCAATTGTTGTTGTTAACTTGTTTATTGCAGC
TTATAATGGTTACAAATAAAGCAATAGCATCACAAATTTCACAAATAAAGCATTTTTTTCACTGCATTCT
AGTTGTGGTTTGTCCAAACTCATCAATGTATCTTAAAGCTTGTTTAAACTCAAGATCGCACCGACTTCAG
TACGTGCCCTAAACGGAATCCCAGTCAACGCGGAACAGTTGCGAGCACGTTGCGCCTATGTGCAACAGGA
CGATCTTTTCATTCCCGCGCTTACAACTCGAGAACACCTCGTATTCCACGCAATGCTGCGTATGGGTAAA
GATGTACCCAAGAGTGTCAAGATGAATCGAGTCAACGAGGTGCTTCAGGAGCTTTCCTTAGCGAAATGCG
CAGACACGATCATTGGAGCGCCAGGTCGAATGAAAGGCCTGTCCGGAGGTGAACGGAAACGGTTGGCCTT
TGCATCGGAAACCCTGACCGATCCTCACCTGTTGCTTTGTGATGAACCCACTTCCGGGTTGGATTCGTTC
ATGGCTCACAGTGTTCTACAGGTGCTGAAGGGAATGGCCCTCAAAGGAAAGACGATTATACTGACCATAC
ATCAACCTTCGTCAGAACTGTATTGCTTGTTCGACAAAATTCTCCTAGTGGCAGAAGGACGCGTGGCTTT
CCTTGGATCTCCCTATCAGGCTTCGGAATTCTTTTCTCAGTGAGTAGACTTGTGAAATCCTGACGATTTT
GCTTTACTAGCAGGGCTTGTGGTGTCTTGCCTCTTAAAACACCGAACATGAAACCCAAAAGCCAAACGCA
ATAGGAATCAGACGATGAGAGTTCTTCATAGATCTGACCAGACATGTCTCTAAGAATATTTCTAAGACTT
TTTTTTTGGAAATTCATCGCGATCTTGACATTACGCGTAATCCGCGTAATCATCGTATTTTTCCAAAGTT
ACATTCAGATATTACGGCAGAAATTCTTTAGGAGATTTCATCAGGAGATAACATATTGGTGAATTACGGA
TTCGTTGTATTTATCTTCAAGAATACTACCTGATTTTAGTTTAGCAATTACTTCAGAGATTTCATTTAGA
ATTCAAGATTCATGCAGAAATATTCTTTCATTGATAGAACTTCCTTCTATGCAGAACATCTACCAGAATT
CAACCAGAAATTTCTACTTATATACCTCTAACACGGCCAATTGCGGCCAGACAGTAAAATAATAGTGGCC
TTAGTAACTAAAATGATCAAAATTGTGACCCGGTAAAGTGATTTAATAAAACAGTTTTTAGTCCAAACAA
TATTAGGGGTCATCCAAAAACGACTTCAATCATTAGGGGCGCGCCCATACTCGGTGGCCTCCCCACCACC
AACTTTTTTGCACTGCAAAAAAACACGCTTTTGCACGCGGGCCCATACATAGTACAAACTCTACGTTTCG
TAGACTATTTTACATAAATAGTCTACACCGTTGTATACGCTCCAAATACACTACCACACATTGAACCTTT
TTGCAGTGCAAAAAAGTACGTGTCGGCAGTCACGTAGGCCGGCCTTATCGGGTCGCGTCCTGTCACGTAC
GAATCACATTATCGGACCGGACGAGTGTTGTCTTATCGTGACAGGACGCCAGCTTCCTGTGTTGCTAACC
GCAGCCGGACGCAACTCCTTATCGGAACAGGACGCGCCTCCATATCAGCCGCGCGTTATCTCATGCGCGT
GACCGGACACGAGGCGCCCGTCCCGCTTATCGCGCCTATAAATACAGCCCGCAACGATCTGGTAAACACA
GTTGAACAGCATCTGTTACAGCGACACAACATGAGCCGGTCCAACAACGCCAACGCGCCCACGCCATCCA
ACCGCCGCCGCAACCTGTCTCTGGTGATGGTGCGCTCCTCCAAGAACGTCATCAAGGAGTTCATGCGCTT
CAAGGTGCGCATGGAGGGCACCGTGAACGGCCACGAGTTCGAGATCGAGGGCGAGGGCGAGGGCCGCCCC
TACGAGGGCCACAACACCGTGAAGCTGAAGGTGACCAAGGGCGGCCCCCTGCCCTTCGCCTGGGACATCC
TGTCCCCCCAGTTCCAGTACGGCTCCAAGGTGTACGTGAAGCACCCCGCCGACATCCCCGACTACAAGAA
GCTGTCCTTCCCCGAGGGCTTCAAGTGGGAGCGCGTGATGAACTTCGAGGACGGCGGCGTGGTGACCGTG
ACCCAGGACTCCTCCCTGCAGGACGGCTGCTTCATCTACAAGGTGAAGTTCATCGGCGTGAACTTCCCCT
CCGACGGCCCCGTAATGCAGAAGAAGACCATGGGCTGGGAGGCCTCCACCGAGCGCCTGTACCCCCGCGA
CGGCGTGCTGAAGGGCGAGATCCACAAGGCCCTGAAGCTGAAGGACGGCGGCCACTACCTGGTGGAGTTC
AAGTCCATCTACATGGCCAAGAAGCCCGTGCAGCTGCCCGGCTACTACTACGTGGACTCCAAGCTGGACA
TCACCTCCCACAACGAGGACTACACCATCGTGGAGCAGTACGAGCGCACCGAGGGCCGCCACCACCTGTT
CCTGTAGGACTCTAGATCATAATCAGCCATACCACATTTGTAGAGGTTTTACTTGCTTTAAAAAACCTCC
CACACCTCCCCCTGAACCTGAAACATAAAATGAATGCAATTGTTGTTGTTAACTTGTTTATTGCAGCTTA
TAATGGTTACAAATAAAGCAATAGCATCACAAATTTCACAAATAAAGCATTTTTTTCACTGCATTCTAGT
TGTGGTTTGTCCAAACTCATCAATGTATCTTAAAGCTTCTAGGCCGGCCGATCTCGGATCTGACAATGTT
CAGTGCAGAGACTCGGCTACGCCTCGTGGACTTTGAAGTTGACCAACAATGTTTATTCTTACCTCTAATA
GTCCTCTGTGGCAAGGTCAAGATTCTGTTAGAAGCCAATGAAGAACCTGGTTGTTCAATAACATTTTGTT
CGTCTAATATTTCACTACCGCTTGACGTTGGCTGCACTTCATGTACCTCATCTATAAACGCTTCTTCTGT
ATCGCTCTGGACGTCATCTTCACTTACGTGATCTGATATTTCACTGTCAGAATCCTCACCAACAAGCTCG
TCATCGCTTTGCAGAAGAGCAGAGAGGATATGCTCATCGTCTAAAGAACTACCCATTTTATTATATATTA
GTCACGATATCTATAACAAGAAAATATATATATAATAAGTTATCACGTAAGTAGAACATGAAATAACAAT
ATAATTATCGTATGAGTTAAATCTTAAAAGTCACGTAAAAGATAATCATGCGTCATTTTGACTCACGCGG
TCGTTATAGTTCAAAATCAGTGACACTTACCGCATTGACAAGCACGCCTCACGGGAGCTCCAAGCGGCGA
CTGAGATGTCCTAAATGCACAGCGACGGATTCGCGCTATTTAGAAAGAGAGAGCAATATTTCAAGAATGC
ATGCGTCAATTTTACGCAGACTATCTTTCTAGGGTTAAAAAAGATTTGCGCTTTACTCGACCTAAACTTT
AAACACGTCATAGAATCTTCGTTTGACAAAAACCACATTGTGGCCAAGCTGTGTGACGCGACGCGCGCTA
AAGAATGGCAAACCAAGTCGCGCGAGCGTCGACTCTAGAGGATCCCCGGGTACCGAGCTCGAATTCGTAA
TCATGGTCATAGCTGTTTCCTGTGTGAAATTGTTATCCGCTCACAATTCCACACAACATACGAGCCGGAA
GCATAAAGTGTAAAGCCTGGGGTGCCTAATGAGTGAGCTAACTCACATTAATTGCGTTGCGCTCACTGCC
CGCTTTCCAGTCGGGAAACCTGTCGTGCCAGCTGCATTAATGAATCGGCCAACGCGCGGGGAGAGGCGGT
TTGCGTATTGGGCGCTCTTCCGCTTCCTCGCTCACTGACTCGCTGCGCTCGGTCGTTCGGCTGCGGCGAG
CGGTATCAGCTCACTCAAAGGCGGTAATACGGT
Features (pLannotate 1.2.2; 27 found; start..end, strand, type, name):
     95..683     -  rep_origin     ori: high-copy-number ColE1/pMB1/pBR322/pUC origin of replication
    854..1714    -  CDS            AmpR: β-lactamase; bla; confers resistance to ampicillin, carbenicillin, and related antibiotics
   1715..1819    -  promoter       AmpR promoter: bla
   1914..1949    +  CDS            rop (fragment): Rop protein, which maintains plasmids at low copy number; rop
   2051..2150    +  misc_feature   bom (fragment): basis of mobility region from pBR322
   2156..2310    -  CDS            lacZα (fragment): LacZα fragment of β-galactosidase; lacZ fragment
   2314..2766    -  CDS            LEF-9 (fragment): LEF9_NPVAC - Experimental evidence at protein level: Swiss-Prot protein existence level 1. Component of the viral DNA-dependent RNA polymerase which is composed of four equimolar subunits of LEF-4, LEF-8, LEF-9, and p47. Plays an essential role in late and very late gene expression. From Autographa californica nuclear polyhedrosis virus (AcMNPV).
   2793..2996    +  CDS            FP (fragment): FP25_NPVAC - Experimental evidence at protein level: Swiss-Prot protein existence level 1. From Autographa californica nuclear polyhedrosis virus (AcMNPV).
   4749..5117    +  CDS            w (fragment): WHITE_ANOGA - Experimental evidence at transcript level: Swiss-Prot protein existence level 2. May be part of a membrane-spanning permease system necessary for the transport of pigment precursors into pigment cells responsible for eye color. From Anopheles gambiae (African malaria mosquito).
   5959..6026    +  misc_RNA       tracrRNA (fragment): trans-activating CRISPR RNA for the Streptococcus pyogenes CRISPR/Cas9 system
   6736..6858    +  promoter       hsp70 promoter (fragment): Drosophila melanogaster hsp70Bb promoter
   6902..8329    +  CDS            tdTomato: tdTomato is a basic (constitutively fluorescent) orange fluorescent protein published in 2004, derived from Discosoma sp.. It is reported to be a somewhat slowly-maturing tandem dimer with low acid sensitivity.
   8348..8431    +  CDS            large T antigen (fragment): large T antigen from SV40 (simian virus 40)
   8454..8575    +  polyA_signal   SV40 poly(A) signal: SV40 polyadenylation signal
   8592..9140    +  CDS            w (fragment): WHITE_ANOGA - Experimental evidence at transcript level: Swiss-Prot protein existence level 2. May be part of a membrane-spanning permease system necessary for the transport of pigment precursors into pigment cells responsible for eye color. From Anopheles gambiae (African malaria mosquito).
   9777..10237   +  promoter       OpIE-2 promoter (fragment): immediate-early gene 2 from the Orgyia pseudotsugata multicapsid nucleopolyhedrovirus; strong constitutive baculovirus promoter for insect cell expression
  10251..10316   +  CDS            IE2 (fragment): VIE2_NPVOP - Protein inferred from homology: Swiss-Prot protein existence level 3. RING-finger E3 ubiquitin ligase that plays an important regulatory role during the initial stages of infection. Migrates to specific nuclear foci early in infection supposely to prepare the sites for viral replication by targeting and ubiquitinating host proteins. From Orgyia pseudotsugata multicapsid polyhedrosis virus (OpMNPV).
  10317..10997   +  CDS            DsRed1: wild-type DsRed mammalian codon-optimized
  11005..11088   +  CDS            large T antigen (fragment): large T antigen from SV40 (simian virus 40)
  11111..11232   +  polyA_signal   SV40 poly(A) signal: SV40 polyadenylation signal
  11935..12075   +  CDS            FP (fragment): FP25_NPVAC - Experimental evidence at protein level: Swiss-Prot protein existence level 1. From Autographa californica nuclear polyhedrosis virus (AcMNPV).
  12068..12106   -  misc_feature   MCS (fragment): pUC18/19 multiple cloning site
  12138..12160   -  protein_bind   lac operator (fragment): The lac repressor binds to the lac operator to inhibit transcription in E. coli. This inhibition can be relieved by adding lactose or isopropyl-β-D-thiogalactopyranoside (IPTG). lac repressor encoded by lacI
  12164..12194   -  promoter       lac promoter: promoter for the E. coli lac operon
  12209..12230   -  protein_bind   CAP binding site: CAP binding activates transcription in the presence of cAMP. E. coli catabolite activator protein
  12243..12335   -  CDS            lacI (fragment): lac repressor; lacI; The lac repressor binds to the lac operator to inhibit transcription in E. coli. This inhibition can be relieved by adding lactose or isopropyl-β-D-thiogalactopyranoside (IPTG).
  12337..12423   -  rep_origin     RSF ori (fragment): Plasmids containing the RSF 1030 origin of replication can be propagated in E. coli cells that contain additional plasmids with compatible origins.
