>Addgene plasmid #117224 | U6d | addgene full sequence | sequence record 249758 | Addgene NGS Result
ATGGTGCGCTCCTCCAAGAACGTCATCAAGGAGTTCATGCGCTTCAAGGTGCGCATGGAGGGCACCGTGA
ACGGCCACGAGTTCGAGATCGAGGGCGAGGGCGAGGGCCGCCCCTACGAGGGCCACAACACCGTGAAGCT
GAAGGTGACCAAGGGCGGCCCCCTGCCCTTCGCCTGGGACATCCTGTCCCCCCAGTTCCAGTACGGCTCC
AAGGTGTACGTGAAGCACCCCGCCGACATCCCCGACTACAAGAAGCTGTCCTTCCCCGAGGGCTTCAAGT
GGGAGCGCGTGATGAACTTCGAGGACGGCGGCGTGGTGACCGTGACCCAGGACTCCTCCCTGCAGGACGG
CTGCTTCATCTACAAGGTGAAGTTCATCGGCGTGAACTTCCCCTCCGACGGCCCCGTAATGCAGAAGAAG
ACCATGGGCTGGGAGGCCTCCACCGAGCGCCTGTACCCCCGCGACGGCGTGCTGAAGGGCGAGATCCACA
AGGCCCTGAAGCTGAAGGACGGCGGCCACTACCTGGTGGAGTTCAAGTCCATCTACATGGCCAAGAAGCC
CGTGCAGCTGCCCGGCTACTACTACGTGGACTCCAAGCTGGACATCACCTCCCACAACGAGGACTACACC
ATCGTGGAGCAGTACGAGCGCACCGAGGGCCGCCACCACCTGTTCCTGTAGGACTCTAGATCATAATCAG
CCATACCACATTTGTAGAGGTTTTACTTGCTTTAAAAAACCTCCCACACCTCCCCCTGAACCTGAAACAT
AAAATGAATGCAATTGTTGTTGTTAACTTGTTTATTGCAGCTTATAATGGTTACAAATAAAGCAATAGCA
TCACAAATTTCACAAATAAAGCATTTTTTTCACTGCATTCTAGTTGTGGTTTGTCCAAACTCATCAATGT
ATCTTAAAGCTTCTAGGCCGGCCGATCTCGGATCTGACAATGTTCAGTGCAGAGACTCGGCTACGCCTCG
TGGACTTTGAAGTTGACCAACAATGTTTATTCTTACCTCTAATAGTCCTCTGTGGCAAGGTCAAGATTCT
GTTAGAAGCCAATGAAGAACCTGGTTGTTCAATAACATTTTGTTCGTCTAATATTTCACTACCGCTTGAC
GTTGGCTGCACTTCATGTACCTCATCTATAAACGCTTCTTCTGTATCGCTCTGGACGTCATCTTCACTTA
CGTGATCTGATATTTCACTGTCAGAATCCTCACCAACAAGCTCGTCATCGCTTTGCAGAAGAGCAGAGAG
GATATGCTCATCGTCTAAAGAACTACCCATTTTATTATATATTAGTCACGATATCTATAACAAGAAAATA
TATATATAATAAGTTATCACGTAAGTAGAACATGAAATAACAATATAATTATCGTATGAGTTAAATCTTA
AAAGTCACGTAAAAGATAATCATGCGTCATTTTGACTCACGCGGTCGTTATAGTTCAAAATCAGTGACAC
TTACCGCATTGACAAGCACGCCTCACGGGAGCTCCAAGCGGCGACTGAGATGTCCTAAATGCACAGCGAC
GGATTCGCGCTATTTAGAAAGAGAGAGCAATATTTCAAGAATGCATGCGTCAATTTTACGCAGACTATCT
TTCTAGGGTTAAAAAAGATTTGCGCTTTACTCGACCTAAACTTTAAACACGTCATAGAATCTTCGTTTGA
CAAAAACCACATTGTGGCCAAGCTGTGTGACGCGACGCGCGCTAAAGAATGGCAAACCAAGTCGCGCGAG
CGTCGACTCTAGAGGATCCCCGGGTACCGAGCTCGAATTCGTAATCATGTCATAGCTGTTTCCTGTGTGA
AATTGTTATCCGCTCACAATTCCACACAACATACGAGCCGGAAGCATAAAGTGTAAAGCCTGGGGTGCCT
AATGAGTGAGCTAACTCACATTAATTGCGTTGCGCTCACTGCCCGCTTTCCAGTCGGGAAACCTGTCGTG
CCAGCTGCATTAATGAATCGGCCAACGCGCGGGGAGAGGCGGTTTGCGTATTGGGCGCTCTTCCGCTTCC
TCGCTCACTGACTCGCTGCGCTCGGTCGTTCGGCTGCGGCGAGCGGTATCAGCTCACTCAAAGGCGGTAA
TACGGTTATCCACAGAATCAGGGGATAACGCAGGAAAGAACATGTGAGCAAAAGGCCAGCAAAAGGCCAG
GAACCGTAAAAAGGCCGCGTTGCTGGCGTTTTTCCATAGGCTCCGCCCCCCTGACGAGCATCACAAAAAT
CGACGCTCAAGTCAGAGGTGGCGAAACCCGACAGGACTATAAAGATACCAGGCGTTTCCCCCTGGAAGCT
CCCTCGTGCGCTCTCCTGTTCCGACCCTGCCGCTTACCGGATACCTGTCCGCCTTTCTCCCTTCGGGAAG
CGTGGCGCTTTCTCATAGCTCACGCTGTAGGTATCTCAGTTCGGTGTAGGTCGTTCGCTCCAAGCTGGGC
TGTGTGCACGAACCCCCCGTTCAGCCCGACCGCTGCGCCTTATCCGGTAACTATCGTCTTGAGTCCAACC
CGGTAAGACACGACTTATCGCCACTGGCAGCAGCCACTGGTAACAGGATTAGCAGAGCGAGGTATGTAGG
CGGTGCTACAGAGTTCTTGAAGTGGTGGCCTAACTACGGCTACACTAGAAGAACAGTATTTGGTATCTGC
GCTCTGCTGAAGCCAGTTACCTTCGGAAAAAGAGTTGGTAGCTCTTGATCCGGCAAACAAACCACCGCTG
GTAGCGGTGGTTTTTTTGTTTGCAAGCAGCAGATTACGCGCAGAAAAAAAGGATCTCAAGAAGATCCTTT
GATCTTTTCTACGGGGTCTGACGCTCAGTGGAACGAAAACTCACGTTAAGGGATTTTGGTCATGAGATTA
TCAAAAAGGATCTTCACCTAGATCCTTTTAAATTAAAAATGAAGTTTTAAATCAATCTAAAGTATATATG
AGTAAACTTGGTCTGACAGTTACCAATGCTTAATCAGTGAGGCACCTATCTCAGCGATCTGTCTATTTCG
TTCATCCATAGTTGCCTGACTCCCCGTCGTGTAGATAACTACGATACGGGAGGGCTTACCATCTGGCCCC
AGTGCTGCAATGATACCGCGAGACCCACGCTCACCGGCTCCAGATTTATCAGCAATAAACCAGCCAGCCG
GAAGGGCCGAGCGCAGAAGTGGTCCTGCAACTTTATCCGCCTCCATCCAGTCTATTAATTGTTGCCGGGA
AGCTAGAGTAAGTAGTTCGCCAGTTAATAGTTTGCGCAACGTTGTTGCCATTGCTACAGGCATCGTGGTG
TCACGCTCGTCGTTTGGTATGGCTTCATTCAGCTCCGGTTCCCAACGATCAAGGCGAGTTACATGATCCC
CCATGTTGTGCAAAAAAGCGGTTAGCTCCTTCGGTCCTCCGATCGTTGTCAGAAGTAAGTTGGCCGCAGT
GTTATCACTCATGGTTATGGCAGCACTGCATAATTCTCTTACTGTCATGCCATCCGTAAGATGCTTTTCT
GTGACTGGTGAGTACTCAACCAAGTCATTCTGAGAATAGTGTATGCGGCGACCGAGTTGCTCTTGCCCGG
CGTCAATACGGGATAATACCGCGCCACATAGCAGAACTTTAAAAGTGCTCATCATTGGAAAACGTTCTTC
GGGGCGAAAACTCTCAAGGATCTTACCGCTGTTGAGATCCAGTTCGATGTAACCCACTCGTGCACCCAAC
TGATCTTCAGCATCTTTTACTTTCACCAGCGTTTCTGGGTGAGCAAAAACAGGAAGGCAAAATGCCGCAA
AAAAGGGAATAAGGGCGACACGGAAATGTTGAATACTCATACTCTTCCTTTTTCAATATTATTGAAGCAT
TTATCAGGGTTATTGTCTCATGAGCGGATACATATTTGAATGTATTTAGAAAAATAAACAAATAGGGGTT
CCGCGCACATTTCCCCGAAAAGTGCCACCTGACGTCTAAGAAACCATTATTATCATGACATTAACCTATA
AAAATAGGCGTATCACGAGGCCCTTTCGTCTCGCGCGTTTCGGTGATGACGGTGAAAACCTCTGACACAT
GCAGCTCCCGGAGACGGTCACAGCTTGTCTGTAAGCGGATGCCGGGAGCAGACAAGCCCGTCAGGGCGCG
TCAGCGGGTGTTGGCGGGTGTCGGGGCTGGCTTAACTATGCGGCATCAGAGCAGATTGTACTGAGAGTGC
ACCATATGCGGTGTGAAATACCGCACAGATGCGTAAGGAGAAAATACCGCATCAGGCGCCATTCGCCATT
CAGGCTGCGCAACTGTTGGGAAGGGCGATCGGTGCGGGCCTCTTCGCTATTACGCCAGCTGGCGAAAGGG
GGATGTGCTGCAAGGCGATTAAGTTGGGTAACGCCAGGGTTTTCCCAGTCACGACGTTGTAAAACGACGG
CCAGTGCCAAGCTTTGTTTAAAAATATAACAAAATTGTGATCCCACAAAATGAAGTGGGGCAAAATCAAA
TAATTAATAGTGTCCGTAAACTTGTTGGTCTTCAACTTTTTGAGGAACACGTTGGACGGCAAATCCGTGA
CTATAACACAAGTTGATTTAATAATTTTAGCCAACACGTCGGGCTGCGTGTTTTTTGCCGACGCGTCTGT
GTACACGTTGATTAACTGGTCGATTAAACTGTTGAAATAATTTAATTTTTGGTTCTTCTTTAAATCTGTG
ATGAAATTTTTTAAAATAACTTTAAATTCTTCATTGGTAAAAAATGCCACGTTTTGCAACTTGTGAGGGT
CTAATATGAGGTCAAACTCAGTAGGAGTTTTATCCAAAAAAGAAAACATGATTACGTCTGTACACGAACG
CGTATTAACGCAGAGTGCAAAGTATAAGAGGGTTAAAAAATATATTTTACGCACCATATACGCATCGGGT
TGATATCGTTAATATGGATCAATTTGAACAGTTGATTAACGTGTCTCTGCTCAAGTCTTTGATCAAAACG
CAAATCGACGAAAATGTGTCGGACAATATCAAGTCGATGAGCGAAAAACTAAAAAGGCTAGAATACGACA
ATCTCACAGACAGCGTTGAGATATACGGTATTCACGACAGCAGGCTGAATAATAAAAAAATTAGAAACTA
TTATTTAACCCTAGAAAGATAATCATATTGTGACGTACGTTAAAGATAATCATGCGTAAAATTGACGCAT
GTGTTTTATCGGTCTGTATATCGAGGTTTATTTATTAATTTGAATAGATATTAAGTTTTATTATATTTAC
ACTTACATACTAATAATAAATTCAACAAACAATTTATTTATGTTTATTTATTTATTAAAAAAAAACAAAA
ACTCAAAATTTCTTCTATAAAGTAACAAAACTTTTAAACATTCTCTCTTTTACAAAAATAAACTTATTTT
GTACTTTAAAAACAGTCATGTTGTATTATAAAATAAGTAATTAGCTTAACTTATACATAATAGAAACAAA
TTATACTTATTAGTCAGTCAGAAACAACTTTGGCACATATCAATATTATGCTCTCGACAAATAACTTTTT
TGCATTTTTTGCACGATGCATTTGCCTTTCGCCTTATTTTAGAGGGGCAGTAAGTACAGTAAGTACGTTT
TTTCATTACTGGCTCTTCAGTACTGTCATCTGATGTACCAGGCACTTCATTTGGCAAAATATTAGAGATA
TTATCGCGCAAATATCTCTTCAAAGTAGGAGCTTCTAAACGCTTACGCATAAACGATGACGTCAGGCTCA
TGTAAAGGTTTCTCATAAATTTTTTGCGACTTTGAACCTTTTCTCCCTTGCTACTGACATTATGGCTGTA
TATAATAAAAGAATTTATGCAGGCAATGTTTATCATTCCGTACAATAATGCCATAGGCCACCTATTCGTC
TTCCTACTGCAGGTCATCACAGAACACATTTGGTCTAGCGTGTCCACTCCGCCTTTAGTTTGATTATAAT
ACATAACCATTTGCGGTTTACCGGTACTTTCGTTGATAGAAGCATCCTCATCACAAGATGATAATAAGTA
TACCATCTTAGCTGGCTTCGGTTTATATGAGACGAGAGTAAGGGGTCCGTCAAAACAAAACATCGATGTT
CCCACTGGCCTGGAGCGACTGTTTTTCAGTACTTCCGGTATCTCGCGTTTGTTTGATCGCACGGTTCCCA
CAATGGTTAATTCGAGCTCGCCCGGGGTCCTAGGCCTCACGCCACTCGTAGAATGAACCCGATTGAATCA
TTTTTAAACCGAAAAAAAAATCCTGCCGGTGTTCTCTGAGTTTTCTGAGGATTCTGATCGGGATCCCAGA
GGAACCTGGGAATTGCTATTGGATTCCTAACAGACTCTTGAGAATTACCATCAGAGTTTCGTACATTTTT
AACAAGATTTTTTGTGGAATCATCACCAAACCATGAAAATTTCTAGCAGGCTTTTGGGGTTCCTCAGTGG
GATCATGAAACTCCGTTACATCGTTTTTGCTATGAGATTACAGAAAAAATAACTTAAGTAAACAGTTTTT
CTGTAAAAGATATTTCACTCACTTAGCTTTTGAACGCAGTGGAATTTTAGACCATTGTTTGCTTGACTTT
TTTTTTAATCATAATTTAAATGTTAGAGTGTTAGAAACCGTGTTCTTATAAACAATATTCTCCTTTTCTT
CTTCCCTGTCTTGCGAAACAAACGATAGAGAGAAACTTATCAGTGTACCTGGCGTCTAAGCTGCGAATCA
AGGAACTACGATTTTCCAGCCACTTCCTATGTAAATCAATCGAAGTATCGTTTAGTACATTACATTTAAT
ACATTTCTTCTTCATCTATGCATCTTTGACTTTTCCAAAATGAATATCCTATTTCATTATACATTTTTTC
TTTTACTTCCAGCGCTACAGCACCAGCAGTTATCAGGATGTAGATGAAGGTATCAACAGTTCGTTCGGCA
GCAATGACAAATCCACGCTGATTCAGGTTTGGAAACCCAAAAGTTATGGCGCCGTCAAGGGACAAATTCC
ACAGCACGAACGACTCACATACACATGGAAGGAGATCGATGTGTTTGGAGAGACGCCAGGTGATACCAAA
AAGGAACCCCTGTGCAGTAGATTGTGCTGTTGTTTCTCCCGCCAGAAGAAAGACTTCAATCCCCGCAAAC
ACCTACTGAAGAATGTGACCGGGATGGCTAAGAGTGGAGAGTTACTGGCTGTGATGGGTAGTTCTGGCGC
CGGTAAAACAACCTTGCTGAACGCTTTGCTAGCTCATTCATCTTAGTTATATACTCAATGGAAACGGTAA
AAGTTCTAGCGATGGGCGAAAATATTTTTTCCTATCCATAAAGAGAGCTTTAAGTTAGTCCTCTTTGACC
TTTTTATTATAATATTTGATTTGACCTCGTTGGCTTTCAATGACATTCTTTGAGAGAACAATGAGTATCT
TAAACGCTCAAATAAATATTACCTATCGCATCTCTTCATAGTAAAATAAATGTTCCAAACAGATCCGTGT
TTGCGATTGCATATTTCAAGGCGTAATGTATTTTTCGGAGGATGGATGCTGACAATGAAACCGTATCCGT
TATCACCATGGAGAGGTGTTGAAGAACGAACAATTAAGAAGAAAGTTTTTTGTTTTCGGCATTTGATAGG
ATCTTACCACTCGAAGCCAATCCAGCGAGACAAATAGCTTGAAGTTATTTAGCGCATCGTTAAATTTTTA
ACGACTCTAATTGGAGCTGCCAGACAAATTTGATTTGTCCGTGCGGTATGCATATGTACCTACTTACGTC
TGTCGTTTTGTCTCCGTTTACCGGGAGGGAAAGTCTGGAAACATGGAAACTCTATAGTTGCCAGGTAGAC
CATCTGCCTCCGTCGGCTGGCTGGATTCCAATTTGAATATTGGCTAATTGGAAGAGATGGAAGTTTTTGA
ATGGATGATTGAATAATTGAAGCGACTCCGGGTACCTGTTTGTAAGCTCTGCAACAGTGCCATAGATTCG
TGTCAGTCCATCACTAGAATCAAATCAACTTGTACTTGATATATAAATGGCTTGGGTTAATGGTGCGATC
TTGACCCCCGGGTCTTAGAGCTATGCTGGAAACAGCATAGCAAGTTAAGATAAGGCTAGTCCGTTATCAA
CTTGAAAAAGTGGCACCGAGTCGGTGCTTTTTTTACAAATCTATTATGCATGAGGTACTATGTTGGCAGA
GTAATGAATGCCTAAAAAAATATATGAACATTAATATGGCCTTAAAAAGAACTGTCTATATCTTCAAAAT
ACTGCAACCATCAAACCCAAACATAGAATGAACCTATTTAAGTAAAGTAGCTATCATTTGAAACCTACGA
AATCAATGAATTTGTTGAATTATTATTTGACCTATAAGATTCTGTACGGAAAATTCTTAAATATGTTTAA
ACATCTTATTTTAAATTATAATGTGTTCATGTCTTCTTCTCTCTTTTCAGGTACTTACAACAGCGTTATG
AAATCCTGTTCTGATACGGTATGTTTTGGTTTGTTCGTTCTAAAGTGACAGTTTTCTTTTAAATGCTTTC
ATGAACTAATTTAAAGCGATGGAGCTTAGAAAACAATTTCCGAATCTATAAAGCATTTTGTTTGCAGAAG
TTGACACAAGTAGAATCTGTGTTTTGACTGTATAAAAGTTTTCCCCTCGTTTTTCCTTATTATTATTTCC
TCCATTTCCTTGGCCGTCACACTGCATTTCCGGTGCGGCAAAGTCGGGCGACGACGACCACCACAGGTGT
TCTTAATTAATTCGAGCTCGCCCGGGGATCTAATTCAATTAGAGACTAATTCAATTAGAGCTAATTCAAT
TAGGATCCAAGCTTATCGATTTCGAACCCTCGACCGCCGGAGTATAAATAGAGGCGCTTCGTCTACGGAG
CGACAATTCAATTCAAACAAGCAAAGTGAACACGTCGCTAAGCGAAAGCTAAGCAAATAAACAAGCGCAG
CTGAACAAGCTAAACAATCGGGGTACCGCTAGAGTCGACGGTACGATCCACCGGTCGCCACCATGGTGAG
CAAGGGCGAGGAGGTCATCAAAGAGTTCATGCGCTTCAAGGTGCGCATGGAGGGCTCCATGAACGGCCAC
GAGTTCGAGATCGAGGGCGAGGGCGAGGGCCGCCCCTACGAGGGCACCCAGACCGCCAAGCTGAAGGTGA
CCAAGGGCGGCCCCCTGCCCTTCGCCTGGGACATCCTGTCCCCCCAGTTCATGTACGGCTCCAAGGCGTA
CGTGAAGCACCCCGCCGACATCCCCGATTACAAGAAGCTGTCCTTCCCCGAGGGCTTCAAGTGGGAGCGC
GTGATGAACTTCGAGGACGGCGGTCTGGTGACCGTGACCCAGGACTCCTCCCTGCAGGACGGCACGCTGA
TCTACAAGGTGAAGATGCGCGGCACCAACTTCCCCCCCGACGGCCCCGTAATGCAGAAGAAGACCATGGG
CTGGGAGGCCTCCACCGAGCGCCTGTACCCCCGCGACGGCGTGCTGAAGGGCGAGATCCACCAGGCCCTG
AAGCTGAAGGACGGCGGCCACTACCTGGTGGAGTTCAAGACCATCTACATGGCCAAGAAGCCCGTGCAAC
TGCCCGGCTACTACTACGTGGACACCAAGCTGGACATCACCTCCCACAACGAGGACTACACCATCGTGGA
ACAGTACGAGCGCTCCGAGGGCCGCCACCACCTGTTCCTGGGGCATGGCACCGGCAGCACCGGCAGCGGC
AGCTCCGGCACCGCCTCCTCCGAGGACAACAACATGGCCGTTATCAAGGAATTTATGCGCTTCAAAGTTA
GGATGGAGGGATCCATGAACGGACATGAGTTCGAGATCGAGGGAGAGGGCGAGGGACGCCCGTATGAAGG
CACACAAACAGCCAAACTCAAGGTCACCAAGGGCGGACCACTGCCCTTCGCCTGGGATATCCTGAGTCCC
CAGTTTATGTACGGCAGCAAGGCCTACGTTAAGCACCCCGCTGACATACCGGACTACAAAAAGCTGTCCT
TTCCGGAAGGCTTCAAGTGGGAGCGCGTGATGAATTTCGAAGACGGAGGACTGGTCACTGTGACCCAAGA
TAGCAGTTTGCAGGACGGTACACTGATCTATAAGGTTAAAATGCGCGGCACTAACTTTCCGCCAGATGGC
CCAGTGATGCAGAAGAAGACCATGGGTTGGGAGGCATCCACCGAACGTCTGTACCCTCGAGACGGAGTGC
TCAAGGGCGAGATCCATCAGGCCCTCAAACTGAAAGATGGTGGTCACTACCTGGTCGAATTTAAGACCAT
TTACATGGCCAAGAAGCCGGTTCAGCTGCCCGGATATTATTATGTGGATACGAAACTGGATATAACTTCG
CATAACGAAGACTACACCATTGTCGAGCAGTATGAGCGCAGCGAAGGCCGACATCACCTGTTCCTCTACG
GCATGGACGAGCTGTACAAGTAGGCGGCCGCGACTCTAGATCATAATCAGCCATACCACATTTGTAGAGG
TTTTACTTGCTTTAAAAAACCTCCCACACCTCCCCCTGAACCTGAAACATAAAATGAATGCAATTGTTGT
TGTTAACTTGTTTATTGCAGCTTATAATGGTTACAAATAAAGCAATAGCATCACAAATTTCACAAATAAA
GCATTTTTTTCACTGCATTCTAGTTGTGGTTTGTCCAAACTCATCAATGTATCTTAAAGCTTGTTTAAAC
TCAAGATCGCACCGACTTCAGTACGTGCCCTAAACGGAATCCCAGTCAACGCGGAACAGTTGCGAGCACG
TTGCGCCTATGTGCAACAGGACGATCTTTTCATTCCCGCGCTTACAACTCGAGAACACCTCGTATTCCAC
GCAATGCTGCGTATGGGTAAAGATGTACCCAAGAGTGTCAAGATGAATCGAGTCAACGAGGTGCTTCAGG
AGCTTTCCTTAGCGAAATGCGCAGACACGATCATTGGAGCGCCAGGTCGAATGAAAGGCCTGTCCGGAGG
TGAACGGAAACGGTTGGCCTTTGCATCGGAAACCCTGACCGATCCTCACCTGTTGCTTTGTGATGAACCC
ACTTCCGGGTTGGATTCGTTCATGGCTCACAGTGTTCTACAGGTGCTGAAGGGAATGGCCCTCAAAGGAA
AGACGATTATACTGACCATACATCAACCTTCGTCAGAACTGTATTGCTTGTTCGACAAAATTCTCCTAGT
GGCAGAAGGACGCGTGGCTTTCCTTGGATCTCCCTATCAGGCTTCGGAATTCTTTTCTCAGTGAGTAGAC
TTGTGAAATCCTGACGATTTTGCTTTACTAGCAGGGCTTGTGGTGTCTTGCCTCTTAAAACACCGAACAT
GAAACCCAAAAGCCAAACGCAATAGGAATCAGACGATGAGAGTTCTTCATAGATCTGACCAGACATGTCT
CTAAGAATATTTCTAAGACTTTTTTTTTGGAAATTCATCGCGATCTTGACATTACGCGTAATCCGCGTAA
TCATCGTATTTTTCCAAAGTTACATTCAGATATTACGGCAGAAATTCTTTAGGAGATTTCATCAGGAGAT
AACATATTGGTGAATTACGGATTCGTTGTATTTATCTTCAAGAATACTACCTGATTTTAGTTTAGCAATT
ACTTCAGAGATTTCATTTAGAATTCAAGATTCATGCAGAAATATTCTTTCATTGATAGAACTTCCTTCTA
TGCAGAACATCTACCAGAATTCAACCAGAAATTTCTACTTATATACCTCTAACACGGCCAATTGCGGCCA
GACAGTAAAATAATAGTGGCCTTAGTAACTAAAATGATCAAAATTGTGACCCGGTAAAGTGATTTAATAA
AACAGTTTTTAGTCCAAACAATATTAGGGGTCATCCAAAAACGACTTCAATCATTAGGGGCGCGCCCATA
CTCGGTGGCCTCCCCACCACCAACTTTTTTGCACTGCAAAAAAACACGCTTTTGCACGCGGGCCCATACA
TAGTACAAACTCTACGTTTCGTAGACTATTTTACATAAATAGTCTACACCGTTGTATACGCTCCAAATAC
ACTACCACACATTGAACCTTTTTGCAGTGCAAAAAAGTACGTGTCGGCAGTCACGTAGGCCGGCCTTATC
GGGTCGCGTCCTGTCACGTACGAATCACATTATCGGACCGGACGAGTGTTGTCTTATCGTGACAGGACGC
CAGCTTCCTGTGTTGCTAACCGCAGCCGGACGCAACTCCTTATCGGAACAGGACGCGCCTCCATATCAGC
CGCGCGTTATCTCATGCGCGTGACCGGACACGAGGCGCCCGTCCCGCTTATCGCGCCTATAAATACAGCC
CGCAACGATCTGGTAAACACAGTTGAACAGCATCTGTTACAGCGACACAACATGAGCCGGTCCAACAACG
CCAACGCGCCCACGCCATCCAACCGCCGCCGCAACCTGTCTCTGGTG
Features (pLannotate 1.2.2; 26 found; start..end, strand, type, name):
      1..681     +  CDS            DsRed1: wild-type DsRed mammalian codon-optimized
    689..772     +  CDS            large T antigen (fragment): large T antigen from SV40 (simian virus 40)
    795..916     +  polyA_signal   SV40 poly(A) signal: SV40 polyadenylation signal
   1619..1759    +  CDS            FP (fragment): FP25_NPVAC - Experimental evidence at protein level: Swiss-Prot protein existence level 1. From Autographa californica nuclear polyhedrosis virus (AcMNPV).
   1752..1790    -  misc_feature   MCS (fragment): pUC18/19 multiple cloning site
   1821..1843    -  protein_bind   lac operator (fragment): The lac repressor binds to the lac operator to inhibit transcription in E. coli. This inhibition can be relieved by adding lactose or isopropyl-β-D-thiogalactopyranoside (IPTG). lac repressor encoded by lacI
   1847..1877    -  promoter       lac promoter: promoter for the E. coli lac operon
   1892..1913    -  protein_bind   CAP binding site: CAP binding activates transcription in the presence of cAMP. E. coli catabolite activator protein
   1926..2018    -  CDS            lacI (fragment): lac repressor; lacI; The lac repressor binds to the lac operator to inhibit transcription in E. coli. This inhibition can be relieved by adding lactose or isopropyl-β-D-thiogalactopyranoside (IPTG).
   2201..2789    -  rep_origin     ori: high-copy-number ColE1/pMB1/pBR322/pUC origin of replication
   2960..3820    -  CDS            AmpR: β-lactamase; bla; confers resistance to ampicillin, carbenicillin, and related antibiotics
   3821..3925    -  promoter       AmpR promoter: bla
   4020..4055    +  CDS            rop (fragment): Rop protein, which maintains plasmids at low copy number; rop
   4157..4256    +  misc_feature   bom (fragment): basis of mobility region from pBR322
   4262..4416    -  CDS            lacZα (fragment): LacZα fragment of β-galactosidase; lacZ fragment
   4420..4887    -  CDS            LEF-9 (fragment): LEF9_NPVAC - Experimental evidence at protein level: Swiss-Prot protein existence level 1. Component of the viral DNA-dependent RNA polymerase which is composed of four equimolar subunits of LEF-4, LEF-8, LEF-9, and p47. Plays an essential role in late and very late gene expression. From Autographa californica nuclear polyhedrosis virus (AcMNPV).
   4914..5117    +  CDS            FP (fragment): FP25_NPVAC - Experimental evidence at protein level: Swiss-Prot protein existence level 1. From Autographa californica nuclear polyhedrosis virus (AcMNPV).
   6870..7238    +  CDS            w (fragment): WHITE_ANOGA - Experimental evidence at transcript level: Swiss-Prot protein existence level 2. May be part of a membrane-spanning permease system necessary for the transport of pigment precursors into pigment cells responsible for eye color. From Anopheles gambiae (African malaria mosquito).
   8080..8147    +  misc_RNA       tracrRNA (fragment): trans-activating CRISPR RNA for the Streptococcus pyogenes CRISPR/Cas9 system
   8857..8979    +  promoter       hsp70 promoter (fragment): Drosophila melanogaster hsp70Bb promoter
   9023..10450   +  CDS            tdTomato: tdTomato is a basic (constitutively fluorescent) orange fluorescent protein published in 2004, derived from Discosoma sp.. It is reported to be a somewhat slowly-maturing tandem dimer with low acid sensitivity.
  10469..10552   +  CDS            large T antigen (fragment): large T antigen from SV40 (simian virus 40)
  10575..10696   +  polyA_signal   SV40 poly(A) signal: SV40 polyadenylation signal
  10713..11261   +  CDS            w (fragment): WHITE_ANOGA - Experimental evidence at transcript level: Swiss-Prot protein existence level 2. May be part of a membrane-spanning permease system necessary for the transport of pigment precursors into pigment cells responsible for eye color. From Anopheles gambiae (African malaria mosquito).
  11898..12358   +  promoter       OpIE-2 promoter (fragment): immediate-early gene 2 from the Orgyia pseudotsugata multicapsid nucleopolyhedrovirus; strong constitutive baculovirus promoter for insect cell expression
  12372..12437   +  CDS            IE2 (fragment): VIE2_NPVOP - Protein inferred from homology: Swiss-Prot protein existence level 3. RING-finger E3 ubiquitin ligase that plays an important regulatory role during the initial stages of infection. Migrates to specific nuclear foci early in infection supposely to prepare the sites for viral replication by targeting and ubiquitinating host proteins. From Orgyia pseudotsugata multicapsid polyhedrosis virus (OpMNPV).
