[The description below was written by a language model from this plasmid's Addgene catalogue record and pLannotate feature annotations shown in this document.]
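Description:
U6d is a roughly 12.4 kb piggyBac-based insect expression plasmid built to express a guide RNA in the mosquito Aedes aegypti. It is propagated in E. coli as a high-copy plasmid through a ColE1/pUC-type origin and selected with ampicillin via the β-lactamase gene. Remnants of a pUC-style lac region also appear in the backbone. The AcMNPV-derived fragments annotated as FP25 and LEF-9 are typical of the baculoviral sequence that flanks piggyBac transposon arms in such vectors, although the terminal repeats themselves are not annotated.

The insert is recorded as "HR U6d promoter-gRNA": a U6 (Pol III) promoter driving a gRNA against the white eye-pigmentation gene. The feature tables show the S. pyogenes Cas9 gRNA scaffold (annotated as a tracrRNA fragment), but the U6 promoter is not annotated. Downstream of the scaffold lies a tdTomato reporter preceded by a fragment of the Drosophila hsp70 promoter and terminated by an SV40 polyadenylation signal. Any enhancer paired with that hsp70 fragment is not stated. Two segments with homology to the white coding sequence bracket the gRNA and tdTomato units. With the "HR" label, this suggests they serve as homology arms for Cas9-directed insertion of the cassette into the white locus. Outside these arms, an OpIE-2 baculovirus promoter drives DsRed with its own SV40 poly(A), giving a second, separate fluorescent marker.

The associated work concerns a confinable gene drive system in Aedes aegypti, where this plasmid supplies the gRNA component. The depositor and sequencing-derived records differ by only a few bases and carry essentially the same features.
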