Addgene plasmid #117224: U6d
Purpose: Expresses gRNA in Aedes aegypti
Depositing lab: Omar Akbari. Depositing organization: University of California, San Diego (UCSD). Publication: Development of a confinable gene drive system in the human disease vector Aedes aegypti. Li M, Yang T, Kandul NP, Bui M, Gamez S, Raban R, Bennett J, Sanchez C HM, Lanzaro GC, Schmidt H, Lee Y, Marshall JM, Akbari OS. Elife. 2020 Jan 21;9. pii: 51701. doi: 10.7554/eLife.51701. PubMed 31960794.
Backbone
  Vector backbone: Piggybac
  Total vector size (bp): 12423
  Vector type: Insect Expression, Synthetic Biology
Growth in bacteria
  Bacterial resistance: Ampicillin, 100 μg/mL
  Growth temperature: 37°C
  Growth strain: DH5alpha
  Copy number: High Copy
Gene/Insert
  Gene/Insert name: HR U6d promoter-gRNA (alt name: HR U6d-gRNA)
  gRNA/shRNA sequence: white
  Species: Aedes aegypti
  Promoter: U6
  Cloning method: Gibson Cloning
  Sequencing primers: 5′ ggttaattcgagctcgcccggggtcctaggCCTCACGCCACTCGTAGAATGAACCCGATT; 3′ CCAAAAACGACTTCAATCATTAGGggcgcgcccatactcggtggcctccccac
Terms and licenses: Academic/Nonprofit Terms; Industry Terms: Not Available to Industry
How to cite: U6d was a gift from Omar Akbari (Addgene plasmid # 117224 ; http://n2t.net/addgene:117224 ; RRID:Addgene_117224)
